Addgene plasmid #120204: pCMV-GFP-TFE3pA-del
Purpose: human TFE3 poly(A) site reporter, with stem loop deleted
Depositing lab: David Bartel. Depositing organization: Whitehead Institute for Biomedical Research. Publication: Widespread Influence of 3'-End Structures on Mammalian mRNA Processing and Stability. Wu X, Bartel DP. Cell. 2017 May 18;169(5):905-917.e11. doi: 10.1016/j.cell.2017.04.036. PubMed 28525757.
Backbone
  Vector backbone: pCMV-GFP
  Vector type: Mammalian Expression
Growth in bacteria
  Bacterial resistance: Ampicillin, 100 μg/mL
  Growth temperature: 37°C
  Growth strain: DH5alpha
  Copy number: Unknown
Gene/Insert
  Gene/Insert name: TFE3 poly(A) site
  Species: H. sapiens (human)
  Insert size (bp): 254
Terms and licenses: Academic/Nonprofit Terms; Industry Terms: Not Available to Industry
How to cite: pCMV-GFP-TFE3pA-del was a gift from David Bartel (Addgene plasmid # 120204 ; http://n2t.net/addgene:120204 ; RRID:Addgene_120204)
