[The description below was written by a language model from this plasmid's Addgene catalogue record and pLannotate feature annotations shown in this document.]
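Description:
pCMV-GFP-TFE3pA-del is a mammalian expression reporter built on the pCMV-GFP backbone and designed to test cleavage and polyadenylation at the human TFE3 poly(A) site. It is maintained in E. coli through a high-copy ColE1/pUC-type origin and selected with ampicillin via the β-lactamase gene and its native promoter. Remnants of bacterial cloning-vector sequence (lac promoter, operator, CAP site and small lacI fragments) are also detected, along with an SV40 origin, a fragment of the SV40 early promoter and an SV40 poly(A) signal; these appear to be backbone elements rather than part of the reporter unit.

The reporter transcription unit is driven by the human cytomegalovirus immediate-early enhancer and promoter, followed by a short multiple cloning site and an EGFP coding sequence that spans the numbering origin of the 6,388 nt sequenced record. According to the catalogue entry, the insert is a 254 bp human TFE3 poly(A) site in which a stem-loop has been deleted. The automated annotation does not label this insert, and a long unannotated stretch lies between the end of EGFP and the next recognised features, so its exact position cannot be confirmed from the table, though it presumably sits in that region. Further downstream are a β-globin coding fragment and the rabbit β-globin poly(A) signal, which could serve as a distal processing site for transcripts that read through the test site, though the record does not say so explicitly. The construct is intended for transfection studies of how 3'-end RNA structure affects mRNA processing, presumably alongside a version that retains the stem-loop.
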