Features (pLannotate 1.2.2; 17 found; start..end, strand, type, name):
   2205..2276    +  CDS            HBB (fragment): HBB_PONPY - Experimental evidence at transcript level: Swiss-Prot protein existence level 2. Involved in oxygen transport from the lung to the various peripheral tissues. From Pongo pygmaeus (Bornean orangutan).
   2347..2402    +  polyA_signal   β-globin poly(A) signal: rabbit β-globin polyadenylation signal (Gil and Proudfoot, 1987)
   2787..2803    -  protein_bind   lac operator: The lac repressor binds to the lac operator to inhibit transcription in E. coli. This inhibition can be relieved by adding lactose or isopropyl-β-D-thiogalactopyranoside (IPTG). lac repressor encoded by lacI
   2811..2841    -  promoter       lac promoter: promoter for the E. coli lac operon
   2856..2877    -  protein_bind   CAP binding site: CAP binding activates transcription in the presence of cAMP. E. coli catabolite activator protein
   2890..2929    -  CDS            lacI (fragment): lac repressor; lacI; The lac repressor binds to the lac operator to inhibit transcription in E. coli. This inhibition can be relieved by adding lactose or isopropyl-β-D-thiogalactopyranoside (IPTG).
   2936..2958    +  promoter       SV40 promoter (fragment): SV40 enhancer and early promoter
   2982..3117    +  rep_origin     SV40 ori: SV40 origin of replication
   3137..3271    +  polyA_signal   SV40 poly(A) signal: SV40 polyadenylation signal
   3273..3327    -  CDS            lacI (fragment): lac repressor; lacI; The lac repressor binds to the lac operator to inhibit transcription in E. coli. This inhibition can be relieved by adding lactose or isopropyl-β-D-thiogalactopyranoside (IPTG).
   3510..4098    -  rep_origin     ori: high-copy-number ColE1/pMB1/pBR322/pUC origin of replication
   4269..5129    -  CDS            AmpR: β-lactamase; bla; confers resistance to ampicillin, carbenicillin, and related antibiotics
   5130..5234    -  promoter       AmpR promoter: bla
   5337..5640    +  enhancer       CMV enhancer: human cytomegalovirus immediate early enhancer
   5641..5844    +  promoter       CMV promoter: human cytomegalovirus (CMV) immediate early promoter
   5867..5947    +  misc_feature   MCS: multiple cloning site
   5955..286     +  CDS            EGFP (across the origin): the original enhanced GFP (Yang et al., 1996) mammalian codon-optimized
>Addgene plasmid #120204 | pCMV-GFP-TFE3pA-del | addgene full sequence | sequence record 274559 | Addgene NGS Result
CTACAACAGCCACAACGTCTATATCATGGCCGACAAGCAGAAGAACGGCATCAAGGTGAACTTCAAGATC
CGCCACAACATCGAGGACGGCAGCGTGCAGCTCGCCGACCACTACCAGCAGAACACCCCCATCGGCGACG
GCCCCGTGCTGCTGCCCGACAACCACTACCTGAGCACCCAGTCCGCCCTGAGCAAAGACCCCAACGAGAA
GCGCGATCACATGGTCCTGCTGGAGTTCGTGACCGCCGCCGGGATCACTCTCGGCATGGACGAGCTGTAC
AAGTAATCAGGCCTCACCCCTCCCCTGGGACTTTCCCACCCAGGAAAGGAGGACCAGTCAGGATGAGGCC
CCGCCTTTTCCCCCACCCTCCCATGAGACTGCCCTGCCCAGGTATCCTGGGGGAAGAGGAGATGTGATCA
GGCCCCACCCCTGTAATCAGGCAAGGAGGAGGAGTCAGATGAGGCCCTGCACCTTCCCCAAAGGAACCGC
CCAGTGCAGGTATTTCAGAAGGAGAAGGCTGGAGAAGGACATGAGATCAGGGCCTGCCCCCTGGGGATCA
CAGCCTCACCCCTGCCCCTGTGGGACTCATCCTTGCCCAGGTGAGGGAAGGAGACAGGATGAGGTCTCGA
CCCTGTCCCCTAGGGACTGTCCTAGCCAGGTCTCCTGGGAAAGGGAGATGTCAGGATGTTGCTCCATCCT
TTGTCTTGGAACCACCAGTCTAGTCCGTCCTGGCACAGAAGAGGAGTCAAGTAATGGAGGTCCCAGCCCT
GGGGGTTTAAGCTCTGCCCCTTCCCCATGAACCCTGCCCTGCTCTGCCCAGGCAAGGAACAGAAGTGAGG
ATGAGACCCAGCCCCTTCCCCTGGGAACTCTCCTGGCCTTCTAGGAATGGAGGAGCCAGGCCCCACCCCT
TCCCTATAGGAACAGCCCAGCACAGGTATTTCAGGTGTGAAAGAATCAGTAGGACCAGGCCACCGCTAGT
GCTTGTGGAGATCACAGCCCCACCCTTGTCCCTCAGCAACATCCCATCTAAGCATTCCACACTGCAGGGA
GGAGTGGTACTTAAGCTCCCCTGCCTTAACCTGGGACCAACCTGACCTAACCTAGGAGGGCTCTGAGCCA
ACCTTGCTCTTGGGGAAGGGGACAGATTATGAAATTTCATGGATGAATTTTCCAGACCTATATCTGGAGT
GAGAGGCCCCCACCCTTGGGCAGAGTCCTGCCTTCTTCCTTGAGGGGCAGTTTGGGAAGGTGATGGGTAT
TAGTGGGGGACTGAGTTCAGGTTACCAGAACCAGTACCTCAGTATTCTTTTTCAACATGTAGGGCAAGAG
GATGAAGGAAGGGGCTATCCTGGGACCTCCCCAGCCCAGGAAAAACTGGAAGCCTTCCCCCAGCAAGGCA
GAAGCTTGGAGGAGGGTTGTAAAAGCATATTGTACCCCCTCATTTGTTTATCTGATTTTTTTATTGCTCC
GCATACTGAGAATCTAGGCCACCCCAACCTCTGTTCCCCACCCAGTTCTTCATTTGGAGGAATCACCCCA
TTTCAGAGTTATCAAGAGACACTCCCCCCTCCATTCCCACCCCTCATACCTACACCCAAGGTTGTCAGCT
TTGGATTGCTGGGGCCAGGCCCCATGGAGGGTATACTGAGGGGTCTATAGGTTTGTGATTAAAATAATAA
AAGCTTTAACTTTGGCAAAGAGTCTCCTGTCCTTGTTTTACACTGTGCAGTGAACATAGCCCATGCAGGC
CAAGAGGGATAAAAGTCCTTGGGAGAAACAGATTCCAGAAGGATGGATAAAAGAATTTAGAAAGGAAGAG
GGCATGGAGGAAGACAATATGCAAACAAAAGACAGTATTTTTAAAGACCAATCACCAGGCACAATTTTAA
CTGCTGCAAGTGTTTCATCTAATTTATTTCTCTAAAGGGATGTTAGTCAGAACATGCTGCTTCTTACTTC
CATTTGGTCTTTGAAGAAGCTGAGGAATAGAATTGAACTGTTCTGAAGATATGCAAGCCTGTAAATGGGT
GAGGCGGTAAAACAGTAAAGTCAGGTGAGTGAGGGCTCGATTGAAAAATGCCACTGAGGGCAGAGGGGGA
AAGAAGCTTTTCTTGCAAATCCACTTTTGAAACTGATAAAGAAGTCTATGAGGATATTTCCTGGCAGACA
ACAGAGGTATTTAAGATGGTGGAAAGGCGGCCGCACTCCTCAGGTGCAGGCTGCCTATCAGAAGGTGGTG
GCTGGTGTGGCCAATGCCCTGGCTCACAAATACCACTGAGATCTTTTTCCCTCTGCCAAAAATTATGGGG
ACATCATGAAGCCCCTTGAGCATCTGACTTCTGGCTAATAAAGGAAATTTATTTTCATTGCAATAGTGTG
TTGGAATTTTTTGTGTCTCTCACTCGGAAGGACATATGGGAGGGCAAATCATTTAAAACATCAGAATGAG
TATTTGGTTTAGAGTTTGGCAACATATGCCCATATGCTGGCTGCCATGAACAAAGGTTGGCTATAAAGAG
GTCATCAGTATATGAAACAGCCCCCTGCTGTCCATTCCTTATTCCATAGAAAAGCCTTGACTTGAGGTTA
GATTTTTTTTATATTTTGTTTTGTGTTATTTTTTTCTTTAACATCCCTAAAATTTTCCTTACATGTTTTA
CTAGCCAGATTTTTCCTCCTCTCCTGACTACTCCCAGTCATAGCTGTCCCTCTTCTCTTATGGAGATCCC
TCGACCTGCAGCCCAAGCTTGGCGTAATCATGGTCATAGCTGTTTCCTGTGTGAAATTGTTATCCGCTCA
CAATTCCACACAACATACGAGCCGGAAGCATAAAGTGTAAAGCCTGGGGTGCCTAATGAGTGAGCTAACT
CACATTAATTGCGTTGCGCTCACTGCCCGCTTTCCAGTCGGGAAACCTGTCGTGCCAGCGGATCCGCATC
TCAATTAGTCAGCAACCATAGTCCCGCCCCTAACTCCGCCCATCCCGCCCCTAACTCCGCCCAGTTCCGC
CCATTCTCCGCCCCATGGCTGACTAATTTTTTTTATTTATGCAGAGGCCGAGGCCGCCTCGGCCTCTGAG
CTATTCCAGAAGTAGTGAGGAGGCTTTTTTGGAGGCCTAGGCTTTTGCAAAAAGCTAACTTGTTTATTGC
AGCTTATAATGGTTACAAATAAAGCAATAGCATCACAAATTTCACAAATAAAGCATTTTTTTCACTGCAT
TCTAGTTGTGGTTTGTCCAAACTCATCAATGTATCTTATCATGTCTGGATCCGCTGCATTAATGAATCGG
CCAACGCGCGGGGAGAGGCGGTTTGCGTATTGGGCGCTCTTCCGCTTCCTCGCTCACTGACTCGCTGCGC
TCGGTCGTTCGGCTGCGGCGAGCGGTATCAGCTCACTCAAAGGCGGTAATACGGTTATCCACAGAATCAG
GGGATAACGCAGGAAAGAACATGTGAGCAAAAGGCCAGCAAAAGGCCAGGAACCGTAAAAAGGCCGCGTT
GCTGGCGTTTTTCCATAGGCTCCGCCCCCCTGACGAGCATCACAAAAATCGACGCTCAAGTCAGAGGTGG
CGAAACCCGACAGGACTATAAAGATACCAGGCGTTTCCCCCTGGAAGCTCCCTCGTGCGCTCTCCTGTTC
CGACCCTGCCGCTTACCGGATACCTGTCCGCCTTTCTCCCTTCGGGAAGCGTGGCGCTTTCTCATAGCTC
ACGCTGTAGGTATCTCAGTTCGGTGTAGGTCGTTCGCTCCAAGCTGGGCTGTGTGCACGAACCCCCCGTT
CAGCCCGACCGCTGCGCCTTATCCGGTAACTATCGTCTTGAGTCCAACCCGGTAAGACACGACTTATCGC
CACTGGCAGCAGCCACTGGTAACAGGATTAGCAGAGCGAGGTATGTAGGCGGTGCTACAGAGTTCTTGAA
GTGGTGGCCTAACTACGGCTACACTAGAAGAACAGTATTTGGTATCTGCGCTCTGCTGAAGCCAGTTACC
TTCGGAAAAAGAGTTGGTAGCTCTTGATCCGGCAAACAAACCACCGCTGGTAGCGGTGGTTTTTTTGTTT
GCAAGCAGCAGATTACGCGCAGAAAAAAAGGATCTCAAGAAGATCCTTTGATCTTTTCTACGGGGTCTGA
CGCTCAGTGGAACGAAAACTCACGTTAAGGGATTTTGGTCATGAGATTATCAAAAAGGATCTTCACCTAG
ATCCTTTTAAATTAAAAATGAAGTTTTAAATCAATCTAAAGTATATATGAGTAAACTTGGTCTGACAGTT
ACCAATGCTTAATCAGTGAGGCACCTATCTCAGCGATCTGTCTATTTCGTTCATCCATAGTTGCCTGACT
CCCCGTCGTGTAGATAACTACGATACGGGAGGGCTTACCATCTGGCCCCAGTGCTGCAATGATACCGCGA
GACCCACGCTCACCGGCTCCAGATTTATCAGCAATAAACCAGCCAGCCGGAAGGGCCGAGCGCAGAAGTG
GTCCTGCAACTTTATCCGCCTCCATCCAGTCTATTAATTGTTGCCGGGAAGCTAGAGTAAGTAGTTCGCC
AGTTAATAGTTTGCGCAACGTTGTTGCCATTGCTACAGGCATCGTGGTGTCACGCTCGTCGTTTGGTATG
GCTTCATTCAGCTCCGGTTCCCAACGATCAAGGCGAGTTACATGATCCCCCATGTTGTGCAAAAAAGCGG
TTAGCTCCTTCGGTCCTCCGATCGTTGTCAGAAGTAAGTTGGCCGCAGTGTTATCACTCATGGTTATGGC
AGCACTGCATAATTCTCTTACTGTCATGCCATCCGTAAGATGCTTTTCTGTGACTGGTGAGTACTCAACC
AAGTCATTCTGAGAATAGTGTATGCGGCGACCGAGTTGCTCTTGCCCGGCGTCAATACGGGATAATACCG
CGCCACATAGCAGAACTTTAAAAGTGCTCATCATTGGAAAACGTTCTTCGGGGCGAAAACTCTCAAGGAT
CTTACCGCTGTTGAGATCCAGTTCGATGTAACCCACTCGTGCACCCAACTGATCTTCAGCATCTTTTACT
TTCACCAGCGTTTCTGGGTGAGCAAAAACAGGAAGGCAAAATGCCGCAAAAAAGGGAATAAGGGCGACAC
GGAAATGTTGAATACTCATACTCTTCCTTTTTCAATATTATTGAAGCATTTATCAGGGTTATTGTCTCAT
GAGCGGATACATATTTGAATGTATTTAGAAAAATAAACAAATAGGGGTTCCGCGCACATTTCCCCGAAAA
GTGCCACCTGGGTCGACATTGATTATTGACTAGTAATAGTAATCAATTACGGGGTCATTAGTTCATAGCC
CATATATGGAGTTCCGCGTTACATAACTTACGGTAAATGGCCCGCCTGGCTGACCGCCCAACGACCCCCG
CCCATTGACGTCAATAATGACGTATGTTCCCATAGTAACGCCAATAGGGACTTTCCATTGACGTCAATGG
GTGGAGTATTTACGGTAAACTGCCCACTTGGCAGTACATCAAGTGTATCATATGCCAAGTACGCCCCCTA
TTGACGTCAATGACGGTAAATGGCCCGCCTGGCATTATGCCCAGTACATGACCTTATGGGACTTTCCTAC
TTGGCAGTACATCTACGTATTAGTCATCGCTATTACCATGGTGATGCGGTTTTGGCAGTACATCAATGGG
CGTGGATAGCGGTTTGACTCACGGGGATTTCCAAGTCTCCACCCCATTGACGTCAATGGGAGTTTGTTTT
GGCACCAAAATCAACGGGACTTTCCAAAATGTCGTAACAACTCCGCCCCATTGACGCAAATGGGCGGTAG
GCGTGTACGGTGGGAGGTCTATATAAGCAGAGCTGGTTTAGTGAACCGTCAGATCCGCTAGCGCTACCGG
ACTCAGATCTCGAGCTCAAGCTTCGAATTCTGCAGTCGACGGTACCGCGGGCCCGGGATCCACCGGTCGC
CACCATGGTGAGCAAGGGCGAGGAGCTGTTCACCGGGGTGGTGCCCATCCTGGTCGAGCTGGACGGCGAC
GTAAACGGCCACAAGTTCAGCGTGTCCGGCGAGGGCGAGGGCGATGCCACCTACGGCAAGCTGACCCTGA
AGTTCATCTGCACCACCGGCAAGCTGCCCGTGCCCTGGCCCACCCTCGTGACCACCCTGACCTACGGCGT
GCAGTGCTTCAGCCGCTACCCCGACCACATGAAGCAGCACGACTTCTTCAAGTCCGCCATGCCCGAAGGC
TACGTCCAGGAGCGCACCATCTTCTTCAAGGACGACGGCAACTACAAGACCCGCGCCGAGGTGAAGTTCG
AGGGCGACACCCTGGTGAACCGCATCGAGCTGAAGGGCATCGACTTCAAGGAGGACGGCAACATCCTGGG
GCACAAGCTGGAGTACAA
